Addgene plasmid #46031: tetO-MEF2C
Depositing lab: John Gearhart. Depositing organization: University of Pennsylvania. Publication: Optimization of direct fibroblast reprogramming to cardiomyocytes using calcium activity as a functional measure of success. Addis RC, Ifkovits JL, Pinto F, Kellam LD, Esteso P, Rentschler S, Christoforou N, Epstein JA, Gearhart JD. J Mol Cell Cardiol. 2013 Apr 13;60C:97-106. doi: 10.1016/j.yjmcc.2013.04.004. PubMed 23591016.
Backbone
  Vector backbone: tetO-Gateway
  Total vector size (bp): 10000
  Modifications to backbone: MEF2C cloned into Gateway site of tetO-Gateway
  Vector type: Mammalian Expression, Lentiviral
  Selectable markers: Zeo marker is outside the LTRs and will not be packaged into virus.
Growth in bacteria
  Bacterial resistance: Ampicillin, 100 μg/mL
  Growth temperature: 37°C
  Growth strain: Stbl3
  Copy number: High Copy
Gene/Insert
  Gene/Insert name: MEF2C
  Species: H. sapiens (human)
  Insert size (bp): 1450
  Entrez Gene: MEF2C (a.k.a. C5DELq14.3, DEL5q14.3, NEDHSIL)
  Promoter: tetO
  Tag / fusion protein: V5 (C terminal on backbone); His (C terminal on backbone)
  Cloning method: Gateway Cloning
  Sequencing primers: 5′ T7
Terms and licenses: Academic/Nonprofit Terms; Industry Terms: Not Available to Industry
How to cite: tetO-MEF2C was a gift from John Gearhart (Addgene plasmid # 46031 ; http://n2t.net/addgene:46031 ; RRID:Addgene_46031)
