[The description below was written by a language model from this plasmid's Addgene catalogue record and pLannotate feature annotations shown in this document.]
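Description:
tetO-MEF2C is a roughly 10 kb HIV-1-based lentiviral transfer plasmid for doxycycline-regulated expression of human MEF2C in mammalian cells. It was made by Gateway recombination of the MEF2C coding sequence into the tetO-Gateway destination backbone. In bacteria it replicates from a high-copy ColE1/pUC-type origin and is selected with ampicillin (AmpR); an f1 origin is also present. A Zeocin resistance cassette (SV40 and EM7 promoters driving BleoR, with an SV40 poly(A) signal) lies outside the LTRs, so it is not packaged into virus and cannot be used to select transduced cells.

The viral genome is transcribed from a CMV enhancer/promoter fused to a truncated 5' LTR. It carries the Ψ packaging signal with a gag fragment, the RRE for Rev-dependent nuclear export, and the cPPT/CTS. The internal expression cassette consists of a tetracycline response element containing tetO repeats upstream of a minimal CMV promoter, so transcription depends on a tetracycline-controlled transactivator that must be supplied separately, since none is annotated on this plasmid. Downstream lie a T7 promoter, the MEF2C open reading frame flanked by attB1 and attB2, and a backbone-encoded V5 epitope. The catalogue entry also lists a C-terminal His tag, but the feature table does not annotate one. A WPRE follows to enhance transcript expression, then the 3' LTR and a bGH poly(A) signal.

MEF2C is a muscle- and heart-associated transcription activator. The associated publication concerns the optimization of direct reprogramming of fibroblasts into cardiomyocytes, which suggests the construct serves as one inducible factor within lentiviral reprogramming cocktails.
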