Features (pLannotate 1.2.2; 35 found; start..end, strand, type, name):
    234..822     -  rep_origin     ori: high-copy-number ColE1/pMB1/pBR322/pUC origin of replication
    993..1853    -  CDS            AmpR: β-lactamase; bla; confers resistance to ampicillin, carbenicillin, and related antibiotics
   1854..1958    -  promoter       AmpR promoter: bla
   2017..2069    -  misc_feature   bom (fragment): basis of mobility region from pBR322
   2224..2603    +  enhancer       CMV enhancer: human cytomegalovirus immediate early enhancer
   2604..2803    +  promoter       CMV promoter: human cytomegalovirus (CMV) immediate early promoter
   2821..3001    +  LTR            5' LTR (truncated): truncated 5' long terminal repeat (LTR) from HIV-1
   3048..3173    +  misc_feature   HIV-1 Ψ: packaging signal of human immunodeficiency virus type 1
   3157..3520    +  CDS            HIV-1 gag (fragment): gag protein from human immunodeficiency virus 1; gag
   3666..3899    +  misc_feature   RRE: The Rev response element (RRE) of HIV-1 allows for Rev-dependent mRNA export from the nucleus to the cytoplasm.
   4276..4376    +  CDS            Rev (fragment): human immunodeficiency virus 1 (HIV-1) Rev protein; rev; enhances nuclear export of unspliced and incompletely spliced viral mRNAs
   4426..4543    +  misc_feature   cPPT/CTS: central polypurine tract and central termination sequence of HIV-1
   4583..4797    +  protein_bind   tetracycline response element (fragment): contains seven copies of the tetracycline operator tetO tetracycline repressor TetR
   4815..4853    +  promoter       minimal CMV promoter: human cytomegalovirus (CMV) immediate early promoter
   4953..4971    +  promoter       T7 promoter: promoter for bacteriophage T7 RNA polymerase
   5004..5024    +  protein_bind   attB1: mutant version of attB; core recombination site for the Gateway® BP reaction BP Clonase™
   5045..6463    +  CDS            MEF2C: MEF2C_HUMAN - Experimental evidence at protein level: Swiss-Prot protein existence level 1. Transcription activator which binds specifically to the MEF2 element present in the regulatory regions of many muscle-specific genes. Controls cardiac morphogenesis and myogenesis, and is also involved in vascular development. Enhances transcriptional activation mediated by SOX18. Plays an essential role in hippocampal-dependent learning and memory by suppressing the number of excitatory synapses and thus regulating basal and evoked synaptic transmission. Crucial for normal neuronal development, distrib
   6480..6500    -  protein_bind   attB2: mutant version of attB; core recombination site for the Gateway® BP reaction BP Clonase™
   6527..6568    +  CDS            V5 tag: epitope tag from simian virus 5
   6622..6645    +  misc_feature   MCS (fragment): pBluescript multiple cloning site
   6645..7233    +  misc_feature   WPRE: woodchuck hepatitis virus posttranscriptional regulatory element
   7170..7751    +  CDS            nef (fragment): NEF_HV1H2 - Experimental evidence at protein level: Swiss-Prot protein existence level 1. Extracellular Nef protein targets CD4(+) T-lymphocytes for apoptosis by interacting with CXCR4 surface receptors. From Human immunodeficiency virus type 1 group M subtype B (isolate HXB2) (HIV-1).
   7758..7938    +  LTR            5' LTR (truncated): truncated 5' long terminal repeat (LTR) from HIV-1
   7970..8194    +  polyA_signal   bGH poly(A) signal: bovine growth hormone polyadenylation signal
   8198..8219    +  promoter       SV40 promoter (fragment): SV40 enhancer and early promoter
   8240..8668    +  rep_origin     f1 ori (sequence partly withheld): f1 bacteriophage origin of replication; arrow indicates direction of (+) strand synthesis
   8682..9011    +  promoter       SV40 promoter: SV40 enhancer and early promoter
   9059..9106    +  promoter       EM7 promoter: synthetic bacterial promoter&nbsp
   9125..9499    +  CDS            BleoR: antibiotic-binding protein; Sh ble from Streptoalloteichus hindustanus; confers resistance to bleomycin, phleomycin, and Zeocin™
   9509..9634    +  CDS            ble (fragment): BLE_KLEPN - Experimental evidence at protein level: Swiss-Prot protein existence level 1. Binding protein with a strong affinity to the bleomycin family of antibiotics. Binds to CL990; an antimitotic-antibiotic compound. From Klebsiella pneumoniae.
   9629..9750    +  polyA_signal   SV40 poly(A) signal: SV40 polyadenylation signal
   9823..9839    -  protein_bind   lac operator: The lac repressor binds to the lac operator to inhibit transcription in E. coli. This inhibition can be relieved by adding lactose or isopropyl-β-D-thiogalactopyranoside (IPTG). lac repressor encoded by lacI
   9847..9877    -  promoter       lac promoter: promoter for the E. coli lac operon
   9892..9913    -  protein_bind   CAP binding site: CAP binding activates transcription in the presence of cAMP. E. coli catabolite activator protein
   9926..51      -  CDS            lacI (fragment) (across the origin): lac repressor; lacI; The lac repressor binds to the lac operator to inhibit transcription in E. coli. This inhibition can be relieved by adding lactose or isopropyl-β-D-thiogalactopyranoside (IPTG).
>Addgene plasmid #46031 | tetO-MEF2C | addgene full sequence | sequence record 137076 | Addgene NGS result
CATTAATGAATCGGCCAACGCGCGGGGAGAGGCGGTTTGCGTATTGGGCGCTCTTCCGCTTCCTCGCTCA
CTGACTCGCTGCGCTCGGTCGTTCGGCTGCGGCGAGCGGTATCAGCTCACTCAAAGGCGGTAATACGGTT
ATCCACAGAATCAGGGGATAACGCAGGAAAGAACATGTGAGCAAAAGGCCAGCAAAAGGCCAGGAACCGT
AAAAAGGCCGCGTTGCTGGCGTTTTTCCATAGGCTCCGCCCCCCTGACGAGCATCACAAAAATCGACGCT
CAAGTCAGAGGTGGCGAAACCCGACAGGACTATAAAGATACCAGGCGTTTCCCCCTGGAAGCTCCCTCGT
GCGCTCTCCTGTTCCGACCCTGCCGCTTACCGGATACCTGTCCGCCTTTCTCCCTTCGGGAAGCGTGGCG
CTTTCTCATAGCTCACGCTGTAGGTATCTCAGTTCGGTGTAGGTCGTTCGCTCCAAGCTGGGCTGTGTGC
ACGAACCCCCCGTTCAGCCCGACCGCTGCGCCTTATCCGGTAACTATCGTCTTGAGTCCAACCCGGTAAG
ACACGACTTATCGCCACTGGCAGCAGCCACTGGTAACAGGATTAGCAGAGCGAGGTATGTAGGCGGTGCT
ACAGAGTTCTTGAAGTGGTGGCCTAACTACGGCTACACTAGAAGAACAGTATTTGGTATCTGCGCTCTGC
TGAAGCCAGTTACCTTCGGAAAAAGAGTTGGTAGCTCTTGATCCGGCAAACAAACCACCGCTGGTAGCGG
TGGTTTTTTTGTTTGCAAGCAGCAGATTACGCGCAGAAAAAAAGGATCTCAAGAAGATCCTTTGATCTTT
TCTACGGGGTCTGACGCTCAGTGGAACGAAAACTCACGTTAAGGGATTTTGGTCATGAGATTATCAAAAA
GGATCTTCACCTAGATCCTTTTAAATTAAAAATGAAGTTTTAAATCAATCTAAAGTATATATGAGTAAAC
TTGGTCTGACAGTTACCAATGCTTAATCAGTGAGGCACCTATCTCAGCGATCTGTCTATTTCGTTCATCC
ATAGTTGCCTGACTCCCCGTCGTGTAGATAACTACGATACGGGAGGGCTTACCATCTGGCCCCAGTGCTG
CAATGATACCGCGAGACCCACGCTCACCGGCTCCAGATTTATCAGCAATAAACCAGCCAGCCGGAAGGGC
CGAGCGCAGAAGTGGTCCTGCAACTTTATCCGCCTCCATCCAGTCTATTAATTGTTGCCGGGAAGCTAGA
GTAAGTAGTTCGCCAGTTAATAGTTTGCGCAACGTTGTTGCCATTGCTACAGGCATCGTGGTGTCACGCT
CGTCGTTTGGTATGGCTTCATTCAGCTCCGGTTCCCAACGATCAAGGCGAGTTACATGATCCCCCATGTT
GTGCAAAAAAGCGGTTAGCTCCTTCGGTCCTCCGATCGTTGTCAGAAGTAAGTTGGCCGCAGTGTTATCA
CTCATGGTTATGGCAGCACTGCATAATTCTCTTACTGTCATGCCATCCGTAAGATGCTTTTCTGTGACTG
GTGAGTACTCAACCAAGTCATTCTGAGAATAGTGTATGCGGCGACCGAGTTGCTCTTGCCCGGCGTCAAT
ACGGGATAATACCGCGCCACATAGCAGAACTTTAAAAGTGCTCATCATTGGAAAACGTTCTTCGGGGCGA
AAACTCTCAAGGATCTTACCGCTGTTGAGATCCAGTTCGATGTAACCCACTCGTGCACCCAACTGATCTT
CAGCATCTTTTACTTTCACCAGCGTTTCTGGGTGAGCAAAAACAGGAAGGCAAAATGCCGCAAAAAAGGG
AATAAGGGCGACACGGAAATGTTGAATACTCATACTCTTCCTTTTTCAATATTATTGAAGCATTTATCAG
GGTTATTGTCTCATGAGCGGATACATATTTGAATGTATTTAGAAAAATAAACAAATAGGGGTTCCGCGCA
CATTTCCCCGAAAAGTGCCACCTGACGTCGACGGATCGGGAGATCTCCCGATCCCCTATGGTGCACTCTC
AGTACAATCTGCTCTGATGCCGCATAGTTAAGCCAGTATCTGCTCCCTGCTTGTGTGTTGGAGGTCGCTG
AGTAGTGCGCGAGCAAAATTTAAGCTACAACAAGGCAAGGCTTGACCGACAATTGCATGAAGAATCTGCT
TAGGGTTAGGCGTTTTGCGCTGCTTCGCGATGTACGGGCCAGATATACGCGTTGACATTGATTATTGACT
AGTTATTAATAGTAATCAATTACGGGGTCATTAGTTCATAGCCCATATATGGAGTTCCGCGTTACATAAC
TTACGGTAAATGGCCCGCCTGGCTGACCGCCCAACGACCCCCGCCCATTGACGTCAATAATGACGTATGT
TCCCATAGTAACGCCAATAGGGACTTTCCATTGACGTCAATGGGTGGAGTATTTACGGTAAACTGCCCAC
TTGGCAGTACATCAAGTGTATCATATGCCAAGTACGCCCCCTATTGACGTCAATGACGGTAAATGGCCCG
CCTGGCATTATGCCCAGTACATGACCTTATGGGACTTTCCTACTTGGCAGTACATCTACGTATTAGTCAT
CGCTATTACCATGGTGATGCGGTTTTGGCAGTACATCAATGGGCGTGGATAGCGGTTTGACTCACGGGGA
TTTCCAAGTCTCCACCCCATTGACGTCAATGGGAGTTTGTTTTGGCACCAAAATCAACGGGACTTTCCAA
AATGTCGTAACAACTCCGCCCCATTGACGCAAATGGGCGGTAGGCGTGTACGGTGGGAGGTCTATATAAG
CAGCGCGTTTTGCCTGTACTGGGTCTCTCTGGTTAGACCAGATCTGAGCCTGGGAGCTCTCTGGCTAACT
AGGGAACCCACTGCTTAAGCCTCAATAAAGCTTGCCTTGAGTGCTTCAAGTAGTGTGTGCCCGTCTGTTG
TGTGACTCTGGTAACTAGAGATCCCTCAGACCCTTTTAGTCAGTGTGGAAAATCTCTAGCAGTGGCGCCC
GAACAGGGACTTGAAAGCGAAAGGGAAACCAGAGGAGCTCTCTCGACGCAGGACTCGGCTTGCTGAAGCG
CGCACGGCAAGAGGCGAGGGGCGGCGACTGGTGAGTACGCCAAAAATTTTGACTAGCGGAGGCTAGAAGG
AGAGAGATGGGTGCGAGAGCGTCAGTATTAAGCGGGGGAGAATTAGATCGCGATGGGAAAAAATTCGGTT
AAGGCCAGGGGGAAAGAAAAAATATAAATTAAAACATATAGTATGGGCAAGCAGGGAGCTAGAACGATTC
GCAGTTAATCCTGGCCTGTTAGAAACATCAGAAGGCTGTAGACAAATACTGGGACAGCTACAACCATCCC
TTCAGACAGGATCAGAAGAACTTAGATCATTATATAATACAGTAGCAACCCTCTATTGTGTGCATCAAAG
GATAGAGATAAAAGACACCAAGGAAGCTTTAGACAAGATAGAGGAAGAGCAAAACAAAAGTAAGACCACC
GCACAGCAAGCGGCCGCTGATCTTCAGACCTGGAGGAGGAGATATGAGGGACAATTGGAGAAGTGAATTA
TATAAATATAAAGTAGTAAAAATTGAACCATTAGGAGTAGCACCCACCAAGGCAAAGAGAAGAGTGGTGC
AGAGAGAAAAAAGAGCAGTGGGAATAGGAGCTTTGTTCCTTGGGTTCTTGGGAGCAGCAGGAAGCACTAT
GGGCGCAGCGTCAATGACGCTGACGGTACAGGCCAGACAATTATTGTCTGGTATAGTGCAGCAGCAGAAC
AATTTGCTGAGGGCTATTGAGGCGCAACAGCATCTGTTGCAACTCACAGTCTGGGGCATCAAGCAGCTCC
AGGCAAGAATCCTGGCTGTGGAAAGATACCTAAAGGATCAACAGCTCCTGGGGATTTGGGGTTGCTCTGG
AAAACTCATTTGCACCACTGCTGTGCCTTGGAATGCTAGTTGGAGTAATAAATCTCTGGAACAGATTTGG
AATCACACGACCTGGATGGAGTGGGACAGAGAAATTAACAATTACACAAGCTTAATACACTCCTTAATTG
AAGAATCGCAAAACCAGCAAGAAAAGAATGAACAAGAATTATTGGAATTAGATAAATGGGCAAGTTTGTG
GAATTGGTTTAACATAACAAATTGGCTGTGGTATATAAAATTATTCATAATGATAGTAGGAGGCTTGGTA
GGTTTAAGAATAGTTTTTGCTGTACTTTCTATAGTGAATAGAGTTAGGCAGGGATATTCACCATTATCGT
TTCAGACCCACCTCCCAACCCCGAGGGGACCCGACAGGCCCGAAGGAATAGAAGAAGAAGGTGGAGAGAG
AGACAGAGACAGATCCATTCGATTAGTGAACGGATCGGCACTGCGTGCGCCAATTCTGCAGACAAATGGC
AGTATTCATCCACAATTTTAAAAGAAAAGGGGGGATTGGGGGGTACAGTGCAGGGGAAAGAATAGTAGAC
ATAATAGCAACAGACATACAAACTAAAGAATTACAAAAACAAATTACAAAAATTCAAAATTTTCGGGTTT
ATTACAGGGACAGCAGAGATCCAGTTTGGTTATCGAGTTTACCACTCCCTATCAGTGATAGAGAAAAGTG
AAAGTCGAGTTTACCACTCCCTATCAGTGATAGAGAAAAGTGAAAGTCGAGTTTACCACTCCCTATCAGT
GATAGAGAAAAGTGAAAGTCGAGTTTACCACTCCCTATCAGTGATAGAGAAAAGTGAAAGTCGAGTTTAC
CACTCCCTATCAGTGATAGAGAAAAGTGAAAGTCGAGCTCGGTACCCGGGTCGAGGTAGGCGTGTACGGT
GGGAGGCCTATATAAGCAGAGCTCGTTTAGTGAACCGTCAGATCGCCTGGAGACGCCATCCACGCTGTTT
TGACCTCCATAGAAGACACCGGGACCGATCCAGCCTCCGCGGCCCCGAATTGTAATACGACTCACTATAG
GGAGACCCAAGCTGGCTAGGTAAGCTTGATCAACAAGTTTGTACAAAAAAGCAGAAGGGCCGTCAAGGCC
CACCATGGGGAGAAAAAAGATTCAGATTACGAGGATTATGGATGAACGTAACAGACAGGTGACATTTACA
AAGAGGAAATTTGGGTTGATGAAGAAGGCTTATGAGCTGAGCGTGCTGTGTGACTGTGAGATTGCGCTGA
TCATCTTCAACAGCACCAACAAGCTGTTCCAGTATGCCAGCACCGACATGGACAAAGTGCTTCTCAAGTA
CACGGAGTACAACGAGCCGCATGAGAGCCGGACAAACTCAGACATCGTGGAGACGTTGAGAAAGAAGGGC
CTTAATGGCTGTGACAGCCCAGACCCCGATGCGGACGATTCCGTAGGTCACAGCCCTGAGTCTGAGGACA
AGTACAGGAAAATTAACGAAGATATTGATCTAATGATCAGCAGGCAAAGATTGTGTGCTGTTCCACCTCC
CAACTTCGAGATGCCAGTCTCCATCCCAGTGTCCAGCCACAACAGTTTGGTGTACAGCAACCCTGTCAGC
TCACTGGGAAACCCCAACCTATTGCCACTGGCTCACCCTTCTCTGCAGAGGAATAGTATGTCTCCTGGTG
TAACACATCGACCTCCAAGTGCAGGTAACACAGGTGGTCTGATGGGTGGAGACCTCACGTCTGGTGCAGG
CACCAGTGCAGGGAACGGGTATGGCAATCCCCGAAACTCACCAGGTCTGCTGGTCTCACCTGGTAACTTG
AACAAGAATATGCAAGCAAAATCTCCTCCCCCAATGAATTTAGGAATGAATAACCGTAAACCAGATCTCC
GAGTTCTTATTCCACCAGGCAGCAAGAATACGATGCCATCAGTGTCTGAGGATGTCGACCTGCTTTTGAA
TCAAAGGATAAATAACTCCCAGTCGGCTCAGTCATTGGCTACCCCAGTGGTTTCCGTAGCAACTCCTACT
TTACCAGGACAAGGAATGGGAGGATATCCATCAGCCATTTCAACAACATATGGTACCGAGTACTCTCTGA
GTAGTGCAGACCTGTCATCTCTGTCTGGGTTTAACACCGCCAGCGCTCTTCACCTTGGTTCAGTAACTGG
CTGGCAACAGCAACACCTACATAACATGCCACCATCTGCCCTCAGTCAGTTGGGAGCTTGCACTAGCACT
CATTTATCTCAGAGTTCAAATCTCTCCCTGCCTTCTACTCAAAGCCTCAACATCAAGTCAGAACCTGTTT
CTCCTCCTAGAGACCGTACCACCACCCCTTCGAGATACCCACAACACACGCGCCACGAGGCGGGGAGATC
TCCTGTTGACAGCTTGAGCAGCTGTAGCAGTTCGTACGACGGGAGCGACCGAGAGGATCACCGGAACGAA
TTCCACTCCCCCATTGGACTCACCAGACCTTCGCCGGACGAAAGGGAAAGTCCCTCAGTCAAGCGCATGC
GACTTTCTGAAGGATGGGCAACATCAGGCCTCATGGGCCCAGCTTTCTTGTACAAAGTGGTTGATCTAGA
GGGCCCGCGGTTCGAAGGTAAGCCTATCCCTAACCCTCTCCTCGGTCTCGATTCTACGCGTACCGGTCAT
CATCACCATCACCATTGAGTTTAAACCCGCTGATCAGCCTCAATTCGATATCAAGCTTATCGATAATCAA
CCTCTGGATTACAAAATTTGTGAAAGATTGACTGGTATTCTTAACTATGTTGCTCCTTTTACGCTATGTG
GATACGCTGCTTTAATGCCTTTGTATCATGCTATTGCTTCCCGTATGGCTTTCATTTTCTCCTCCTTGTA
TAAATCCTGGTTGCTGTCTCTTTATGAGGAGTTGTGGCCCGTTGTCAGGCAACGTGGCGTGGTGTGCACT
GTGTTTGCTGACGCAACCCCCACTGGTTGGGGCATTGCCACCACCTGTCAGCTCCTTTCCGGGACTTTCG
CTTTCCCCCTCCCTATTGCCACGGCGGAACTCATCGCCGCCTGCCTTGCCCGCTGCTGGACAGGGGCTCG
GCTGTTGGGCACTGACAATTCCGTGGTGTTGTCGGGGAAATCATCGTCCTTTCCTTGGCTGCTCGCCTGT
GTTGCCACCTGGATTCTGCGCGGGACGTCCTTCTGCTACGTCCCTTCGGCCCTCAATCCAGCGGACCTTC
CTTCCCGCGGCCTGCTGCCGGCTCTGCGGCCTCTTCCGCGTCTTCGCCTTCGCCCTCAGACGAGTCGGAT
CTCCCTTTGGGCCGCCTCCCCGCATCGATACCGTCGACCTCGAGACCTAGAAAAACATGGAGCAATCACA
AGTAGCAATACAGCAGCTACCAATGCTGATTGTGCCTGGCTAGAAGCACAAGAGGAGGAGGAGGTGGGTT
TTCCAGTCACACCTCAGGTACCTTTAAGACCAATGACTTACAAGGCAGCTGTAGATCTTAGCCACTTTTT
AAAAGAAAAGGGGGGACTGGAAGGGCTAATTCACTCCCAACGAAGACAAGATATCCTTGATCTGTGGATC
TACCACACACAAGGCTACTTCCCTGATTGGCAGAACTACACACCAGGGCCAGGGATCAGATATCCACTGA
CCTTTGGATGGTGCTACAAGCTAGTACCAGTTGAGCAAGAGAAGGTAGAAGAAGCCAATGAAGGAGAGAA
CACCCGCTTGTTACACCCTGTGAGCCTGCATGGGATGGATGACCCGGAGAGAGAAGTATTAGAGTGGAGG
TTTGACAGCCGCCTAGCATTTCATCACATGGCCCGAGAGCTGCATCCGGACTGTACTGGGTCTCTCTGGT
TAGACCAGATCTGAGCCTGGGAGCTCTCTGGCTAACTAGGGAACCCACTGCTTAAGCCTCAATAAAGCTT
GCCTTGAGTGCTTCAAGTAGTGTGTGCCCGTCTGTTGTGTGACTCTGGTAACTAGAGATCCCTCAGACCC
TTTTAGTCAGTGTGGAAAATCTCTAGCAGGGCCCGTTTAAACCCGCTGATCAGCCTCGACTGTGCCTTCT
AGTTGCCAGCCATCTGTTGTTTGCCCCTCCCCCGTGCCTTCCTTGACCCTGGAAGGTGCCACTCCCACTG
TCCTTTCCTAATAAAATGAGGAAATTGCATCGCATTGTCTGAGTAGGTGTCATTCTATTCTGGGGGGTGG
GGTGGGGCAGGACAGCAAGGGGGAGGATTGGGAAGACAATAGCAGGCATGCTGGGGATGCGGTGGGCTCT
ATGGCTTCTGAGGCGGAAAGAACCAGCTGGGGCTCTAGGGGGTATCCCC
[124 nt withheld, positions 8240-8363]
C
[91 nt withheld, positions 8365-8455]
A
[49 nt withheld, positions 8457-8505]
CCTTTGACGTTGGAGTCCACGTTCTTT
[37 nt withheld, positions 8533-8569]
ACCCTATCTCGGTCTATTCTTTTGATTTATAAGGGATTTTGCCGATTTCGGCCTATTGGTTAAAAAATGA
GCTGATTTAACAAAAATTTAACGCGAATTAATTCTGTGGAATGTGTGTCAGTTAGGGTGTGGAAAGTCCC
CAGGCTCCCCAGCAGGCAGAAGTATGCAAAGCATGCATCTCAATTAGTCAGCAACCAGGTGTGGAAAGTC
CCCAGGCTCCCCAGCAGGCAGAAGTATGCAAAGCATGCATCTCAATTAGTCAGCAACCATAGTCCCGCCC
CTAACTCCGCCCATCCCGCCCCTAACTCCGCCCAGTTCCGCCCATTCTCCGCCCCATGGCTGACTAATTT
TTTTTATTTATGCAGAGGCCGAGGCCGCCTCTGCCTCTGAGCTATTCCAGAAGTAGTGAGGAGGCTTTTT
TGGAGGCCTAGGCTTTTGCAAAAAGCTCCCGGGAGCTTGTATATCCATTTTCGGATCTGATCAGCACGTG
TTGACAATTAATCATCGGCATAGTATATCGGCATAGTATAATACGACAAGGTGAGGAACTAAACCATGGC
CAAGTTGACCAGTGCCGTTCCGGTGCTCACCGCGCGCGACGTCGCCGGAGCGGTCGAGTTCTGGACCGAC
CGGCTCGGGTTCTCCCGGGACTTCGTGGAGGACGACTTCGCCGGTGTGGTCCGGGACGACGTGACCCTGT
TCATCAGCGCGGTCCAGGACCAGGTGGTGCCGGACAACACCCTGGCCTGGGTGTGGGTGCGCGGCCTGGA
CGAGCTGTACGCCGAGTGGTCGGAGGTCGTGTCCACGAACTTCCGGGACGCCTCCGGGCCGGCCATGACC
GAGATCGGCGAGCAGCCGTGGGGGCGGGAGTTCGCCCTGCGCGACCCGGCCGGCAACTGCGTGCACTTCG
TGGCCGAGGAGCAGGACTGACACGTGCTACGAGATTTCGATTCCACCGCCGCCTTCTATGAAAGGTTGGG
CTTCGGAATCGTTTTCCGGGACGCCGGCTGGATGATCCTCCAGCGCGGGGATCTCATGCTGGAGTTCTTC
GCCCACCCCAACTTGTTTATTGCAGCTTATAATGGTTACAAATAAAGCAATAGCATCACAAATTTCACAA
ATAAAGCATTTTTTTCACTGCATTCTAGTTGTGGTTTGTCCAAACTCATCAATGTATCTTATCATGTCTG
TATACCGTCGACCTCTAGCTAGAGCTTGGCGTAATCATGGTCATAGCTGTTTCCTGTGTGAAATTGTTAT
CCGCTCACAATTCCACACAACATACGAGCCGGAAGCATAAAGTGTAAAGCCTGGGGTGCCTAATGAGTGA
GCTAACTCACATTAATTGCGTTGCGCTCACTGCCCGCTTTCCAGTCGGGAAACCTGTCGTGCCAGCTG
