>Addgene plasmid #46031 | tetO-MEF2C | addgene partial sequence | sequence record 66645 | Futet-F 5'-CTCCATAGAAGACACCGGGA-3'
ATACGACTCACTATAGGGAGACCCAAGCTGGCTAGGTAAGCTTGATCAACAAGTTTGTACAAAAAAGCAG
AAGGGCCGTCAAGGCCCACCATGGGGAGAAAAAAGATTCAGATTACGAGGATTATGGATGAACGTAACAG
ACAGGTGACATTTACAAAGAGGAAATTTGGGTTGATGAAGAAGGCTTATGAGCTGAGCGTGCTGTGTGAC
TGTGAGATTGCGCTGATCATCTTCAACAGCACCAACAAGCTGTTCCAGTATGCCAGCACCGACATGGACA
AAGTGCTTCTCAAGTACACGGAGTACAACGAGCCGCATGAGAGCCGGACAAACTCAGACATCGTGGAGAC
GTTGAGAAAGAAGGGCCTTAATGGCTGTGACAGCCCAGACCCCGATGCGGACGATTCCGTAGGTCACAGC
CCTGAGTCTGAGGACAAGTACAGGAAAATTAACGAAGATATTGATCTAATGATCAGCAGGCAAAGATTGT
GTGCTGTTCCACCTCCCAACTTCGAGATGCCAGTCTCCATCCCAGTGTCCAGCCACAACAGTTTGGTGTA
CAGCAACCCTGTCAGCTCACTGGGAAACCCCAACCTATTGCCACTGGCTCACCCTTCTCTGCAGAGGAAT
AGTATGTCTCCTGGTGTAACACATCGACCTCCAAGTGCAGGTAACACAGGTGGTCTGATGGGTGGAGACC
TCACGTCTGGTGCAGGCACCAGTGCAGGGAACGGGTATGGCAATCCCCGAAACTCACCAGGTCTGCTGGT
CTCACCTGGTAACTTGAACAAGAATATGCAAGCAAAATCTCCTCCCCC
