>Addgene plasmid #46031 | tetO-MEF2C | addgene partial sequence | sequence record 66654 | WPRE-R 5'-CATAGCGTAAAAGGAGCAACA-3'
AATTTTGTAATCCAGAGGTTGATTATCGATAAGCTTGATATCGAATTGAGGCTGATCAGCGGGTTTAAAC
TCAATGGTGATGGTGATGATGACCGGTACGCGTAGAATCGAGACCGAGGAGAGGGTTAGGGATAGGCTTA
CCTTCGAACCGCGGGCCCTCTAGATCAACCACTTTGTACAAGAAAGCTGGGCCCATGAGGCCTGATGTTG
CCCATCCTTCAGAAAGTCGCATGCGCTTGACTGAGGGACTTTCCCTTTCGTCCGGCGAAGGTCTGGTGAG
TCCAATGGGGGAGTGGAATTCGTTCCGGTGATCCTCTCGGTCGCTCCCGTCGTACGAACTGCTACAGCTG
CTCAAGCTGTCAACAGGAGATCTCCCCGCCTCGTGGCGCGTGTGTTGTGGGTATCTCGAAGGGGTGGTGG
TACGGTCTCTAGGAGGAGAAACAGGTTCTGACTTGATGTTGAGGCTTTGAGTAGAAGGCAGGGAGAGATT
TGAACTCTGAGATAAATGAGTGCTAGTGCAAGCTCCCAACTGACTGAGGGCAGATGGTGGCATGTTATGT
AGGTGTTGCTGTTGCCAGCCAGTTACTGAACCAAGGTGAAGAGCGCTGGCGGTGTTAAACCCAGACAGAG
ATGACAGGTCTGCACTACTCAGAGAGTACTCGGTACCATATGTTGTTGAAATGGCTGATGGATATCCTCC
CATTCCTTGTCCTGGTAAAGTAGGAGTTGCTACGGAAACCACTGGGG
